>Addgene plasmid #235860 | pME_Cp_0_3IEE_003_chlL-rpl36_IEE_Cr | addgene full sequence | sequence record 476175 | Addgene NGS Result
GGTCTCGTACTTAAGAATAAAGCAGCTTTAAATACTTTCCTGTTTATAATTTAGGAAATTAAATGGATAT
TTGTTGAAACTAATCCCCAGTTGGATACCCATTGGTAGTTAATTGCCACTGCCTGCTTCACCTTACAAAA
TGTATGGACACAAAACGGCTAATAAATACAGACTCCCGGTGGCATTTGTTGGCTGCTTCGCCCTGAAAGG
AGAAAGTGATTTCTTTCCTTATTAGCTAATCTATTCTTTTTCCTGTTTTGGTAAATAATAGCGTCCTCAT
ATCCATATCTATAACAAAAAGTTAAATGTTTTAATTTTAAAAGTCTTTTTTACATTAATAAACACTTTTA
ATTGATGGGACATCTTTAGTTTTTAAAATAAATAAAGATGCACCCTCAAACTGTCAGTTCATTAACCCAA
ATTATTTAATTTGGATGCATATAAGCGAATTGACTTCAAAACTAATAAAATTTTTAATGTGAGACCACTC
ATCGCGACTAGTAGCGGCCGCTGCAGTCCGGCAAAAAAGGGCAAGGTGTCACCACCCTGCCCTTTTTCTT
TAAAACCGAAAAGATTACTTCGCGTTATGCAGGCTTCCTCGCTCACTGACTCGCTGCGCTCGGTCGTTCG
GCTGCGGCGAGCGGTATCAGCTCACTCAAAGGCGGTAATACGGTTATCCACAGAATCAGGGGATAACGCA
GGAAAGAACATGTGAGCAAAAGGCCAGCAAAAGGCCAGGAACCGTAAAAAGGCCGCGTTGCTGGCGTTTT
TCCACAGGCTCCGCCCCCCTGACGAGCATCACAAAAATCGACGCTCAAGTCAGAGGTGGCGAAACCCGAC
AGGACTATAAAGATACCAGGCGTTTCCCCCTGGAAGCTCCCTCGTGCGCTCTCCTGTTCCGACCCTGCCG
CTTACCGGATACCTGTCCGCCTTTCTCCCTTCGGGAAGCGTGGCGCTTTCTCATAGCTCACGCTGTAGGT
ATCTCAGTTCGGTGTAGGTCGTTCGCTCCAAGCTGGGCTGTGTGCACGAACCCCCCGTTCAGCCCGACCG
CTGCGCCTTATCCGGTAACTATCGTCTTGAGTCCAACCCGGTAAGACACGACTTATCGCCACTGGCAGCA
GCCACTGGTAACAGGATTAGCAGAGCGAGGTATGTAGGCGGTGCTACAGAGTTCTTGAAGTGGTGGCCTA
ACTACGGCTACACTAGAAGAACAGTATTTGGTATCTGCGCTCTGCTGAAGCCAGTTACCTTCGGAAAAAG
AGTTGGTAGCTCTTGATCCGGCAAACAAACCACCGCTGGTAGCGGTGGTTTTTTTGTTTGCAAGCAGCAG
ATTACGCGCAGAAAAAAAGGATCTCAAGAAGATCCTTTGATCTTTTCTACGGGGTCTGACGCTCAGTGGA
ACGAAAACTCACGTTAAGGGATTTTGGTCATGAGATTATCAAAAAGGATCTTCACCTAGATCCTTTTAAA
TTAAAAATGAAGTTTTAAATCAATCTAAAGTATATATGAGTAAACTTGGTCTGACAGCTCGAGGCTTGGA
TTCTCACCAATAAAAAACGCCCGGCGGCAACCGAGCGTTCTGAACAAATCCAGATGGAGTTCTGAGGTCA
TTACTGGATCTATCAACAGGAGTCCAAGCGAGCTCGATATCAAATTACGCCCCGCCCTGCCACTCGTCGC
AGTACTGTTGTAATTCATTAAGCATTCTGCCGACATGGAAGCCATCACAAACGGCATGATGAACCTGAAT
CGCCAGCGGCATCAGCACCTTGTCGCCTTGCGTATAATATTTGCCCATGGTGAAAACGGGGGCGAAGAAG
TTGTCCATATTGGCCACGTTTAAATCAAAACTGGTGAAACTCACCCAGGGATTGGCTGATACGAAAAACA
TATTCTCAATAAACCCTTTAGGGAAATAGGCCAGGTTTTCACCGTAACACGCCACATCTTGCGAATATAT
GTGTAGAAACTGCCGGAAATCGTCGTGGTATTCACTCCAGAGTGATGAAAACGTTTCAGTTTGCTCATGG
AAAACGGTGTAACAAGGGTGAACACTATCCCATATCACCAGCTCACCGTCTTTCATTGCCATACGAAATT
CCGGATGAGCATTCATCAGGCGGGCAAGAATGTGAATAAAGGCCGGATAAAACTTGTGCTTATTTTTCTT
TACGGTCTTTAAAAAGGCCGTAATATCCAGCTGAACGGTCTGGTTATAGGTACATTGAGCAACTGACTGA
AATGCCTCAAAATGTTCTTTACGATGCCATTGGGATATATCAACGGTGGTATATCCAGTGATTTTTTTCT
CCATTTTAGCTTCCTTAGCTCCTGAAAATCTCGATAACTCAAAAAATACGCCCGGTAGTGATCTTATTTC
ATTATGGTGAAAGTTGGAACCTCTTACGTGCCCGATCAACTCGAGTGCCACCTGACGTCTAAGAAACCAT
TATTATCATGACATTAACCTATAAAAATAGGCGTATCACGAGGCAGAATTTCAGATAAAAAAAATCCTTA
GCTTTCGCTAAGGATGATTTCTGGAATTCGCGGCCGCTTCTAGAGCGATGAGT
Features (pLannotate 1.2.2; 8 found; start..end, strand, type, name):
    497..516     +  misc_feature   BioBrick suffix: universal suffix for all parts
    517..574     +  terminator     his operon terminator: This putative transcriptin terminator from the E. coli his operon has a 2-bp deletion introduced during synthesis. Its efficiency has not been determined.
    769..1357    -  rep_origin     ori: high-copy-number ColE1/pMB1/pBR322/pUC origin of replication
   1540..1634    -  terminator     lambda t0 terminator: transcription terminator from phage lambda
   1658..2314    -  CDS            cat: CAT_ECOLX - Experimental evidence at protein level: Swiss-Prot protein existence level 1. This enzyme is an effector of chloramphenicol resistance in bacteria. From Escherichia coli. This protein is used as a marker in many commonly used cloning vectors, such as pACYC184.
   2315..2412    -  promoter       cat promoter: promoter of the E. coli cat gene encoding chloramphenicol acetyltransferase
   2498..2541    -  terminator     bacterial terminator: putative bacterial transcription terminator
   2544..2565    +  misc_feature   BioBrick prefix: BioBrick prefix for parts that do not start with "ATG"
