[The description below was written by a language model from this plasmid's Addgene catalogue record and pLannotate feature annotations shown in this document.]
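Description:
pME_Cp_0_3IEE_003_chlL-rpl36_IEE_Cr is a small (about 2.6 kb) synthetic-biology part plasmid from a modular cloning toolkit for engineering the chloroplast of Chlamydomonas reinhardtii. It is built on the pME_Cp_UAV_GFP backbone; the name suggests a universal acceptor vector carrying a GFP placeholder that the insert replaces, although the record does not spell this out. The plasmid is maintained in E. coli at high copy through a ColE1/pUC-type origin of replication. Selection is with chloramphenicol, conferred by the cat gene (chloramphenicol acetyltransferase) under its native promoter and followed by the lambda t0 terminator. BioBrick prefix and suffix sequences and additional bacterial terminators, including a his operon terminator, flank the cloning position and insulate the part from read-through transcription from the backbone.

The payload is a 472 bp unmutated fragment from C. reinhardtii described as the chlL-rpl36 IEE. IEE usually stands for intercistronic expression element, and the gene names indicate a sequence taken from the region between the chloroplast genes chlL and rpl36. Such elements are placed between open reading frames in synthetic operons, where they promote processing of polycistronic transcripts into stable, translatable units. This allows several transgenes to be expressed from one chloroplast promoter. The insert was cloned with BsaI, and both sites were destroyed during cloning, consistent with Golden Gate-style assembly. The automated feature table annotates only backbone elements, so the insert itself is not annotated. The plasmid carries no promoter, coding sequence or chloroplast selection marker of its own, and serves as a basic building block to be combined with other parts into multigene chloroplast expression constructs.
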