Addgene plasmid #235860: pME_Cp_0_3IEE_003_chlL-rpl36_IEE_Cr
Purpose: chlL-rpl36 IEE Chlamydomonas reinhardtii
Depositing lab: Tobias Erb. Depositing organization: Max Planck Institute for Terrestrial Microbiology. Publication: A modular high-throughput approach for advancing synthetic biology in the chloroplast of Chlamydomonas. Inckemann RM, Chotel T, Burgis M, Brinkmann CK, Andreas L, Baumann J, Sharma P, Klose M, Barrett J, Ries F, Paczia N, Glatter T, Mackinder LCM, Willmund F, Erb TJ. Nat Plants. 2025 Nov;11(11):2332-2349. doi: 10.1038/s41477-025-02126-2. Epub 2025 Nov 3. PubMed 41184475.
Backbone
  Vector backbone: pME_Cp_UAV_GFP
  Backbone size w/o insert (bp): 2101
  Vector type: Synthetic Biology
Growth in bacteria
  Bacterial resistance: Chloramphenicol, 25 μg/mL
  Growth temperature: 37°C
  Growth strain: DH5alpha
  Copy number: High Copy
Gene/Insert
  Gene/Insert name: chlL-rpl36 IEE
  Species: Chlamydomonas reinhardtii
  Insert size (bp): 472
  Mutation: none
  Cloning method: Restriction Enzyme; 5′ cloning site BsaI (destroyed during cloning); 3′ cloning site BsaI (destroyed during cloning)
  Sequencing primers: 5′ CGTATCACGAGGCAGAATTTC; 3′ CCTGCATAACGCGAAGTAATC
Terms and licenses: Academic/Nonprofit Terms; Industry Terms: Not Available to Industry
Depositor comments: Please visit https://doi.org/10.1101/2024.05.08.593163 for bioRxiv preprint.
How to cite: pME_Cp_0_3IEE_003_chlL-rpl36_IEE_Cr was a gift from Tobias Erb (Addgene plasmid # 235860 ; http://n2t.net/addgene:235860 ; RRID:Addgene_235860)
